Addgene plasmid #139034: pSM10
Purpose: MosSCI SapTrap assembly: Cassette 2 for 4- or 5-cassette system
Depositing lab: Erik Griffin. Depositing organization: Dartmouth College and Medical School. Publication: SapTrap Assembly of Caenorhabditis elegans MosSCI Transgene Vectors. Fan X, Henau S, Feinstein J, Miller SI, Han B, Frokjaer-Jensen C, Griffin EE. G3 (Bethesda). 2019 Dec 17. pii: g3.119.400822. doi: 10.1534/g3.119.400822. PubMed 31848219.
Backbone
  Vector backbone: Zero blunt TOPO
  Backbone manufacturer: Thermo Fisher Scientific
  Backbone size w/o insert (bp): 3519
  Vector type: Worm Expression
Growth in bacteria
  Bacterial resistance: Kanamycin, 50 μg/mL
  Growth temperature: 37°C
  Growth strain: DH5alpha
  Copy number: High Copy
Gene/Insert
  Gene/Insert name: mScarlet (no STOP codon)
  Species: C. elegans (nematode)
  Cloning method: TOPO Cloning
Terms and licenses: Academic/Nonprofit Terms; Industry Terms: Not Available to Industry
How to cite: pSM10 was a gift from Erik Griffin (Addgene plasmid # 139034 ; http://n2t.net/addgene:139034 ; RRID:Addgene_139034)
