[The description below was written by a language model from this plasmid's Addgene catalogue record and pLannotate feature annotations shown in this document.]
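Description:
pSM10 is a donor (module) plasmid for the SapTrap system of assembling Caenorhabditis elegans MosSCI transgene vectors, where it supplies the "cassette 2" part in the 4- or 5-cassette assembly formats. It was made by TOPO cloning an mScarlet coding sequence lacking a stop codon into the Zero Blunt TOPO backbone, giving a plasmid of about 4.35 kb. It is catalogued as a worm expression vector, but it carries no worm promoter or 3' UTR in the annotated features. It acts as a building block rather than a stand-alone expression construct.

The backbone is propagated in standard E. coli at high copy from a ColE1/pUC-type origin and selected with kanamycin through the Tn5-derived NeoR/KanR gene. A BleoR (Sh ble) gene for Zeocin-type resistance is also present. The cloning site lies within the lacZα–ccdB fusion driven by the lac promoter and operator, so insertion disrupts the lethal ccdB gene and only recombinants grow, which explains why lacZα and ccdB are annotated as fragments. SP6 and T7 promoters flank the insert, and mScarlet lies in reverse orientation relative to the lac promoter.

mScarlet is a bright, constitutively fluorescent red protein. Omitting the stop codon lets it be joined in frame to a downstream coding cassette, so the assembled transgene encodes an N-terminal or internal red fluorescent tag. In SapTrap assembly, parts are typically released by the type IIS enzyme SapI and ligated in a set order through their overhangs, but these sites and overhangs are not annotated in the feature table. The final vectors are used for single-copy Mos1-mediated transgene insertion in worms.
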