Features (pLannotate 1.2.2; 15 found; start..end, strand, type, name):
      2..94      +  CDS            lacI (fragment): lac repressor; lacI; The lac repressor binds to the lac operator to inhibit transcription in E. coli. This inhibition can be relieved by adding lactose or isopropyl-β-D-thiogalactopyranoside (IPTG).
    107..128     +  protein_bind   CAP binding site: CAP binding activates transcription in the presence of cAMP. E. coli catabolite activator protein
    143..173     +  promoter       lac promoter: promoter for the E. coli lac operon
    181..197     +  protein_bind   lac operator: The lac repressor binds to the lac operator to inhibit transcription in E. coli. This inhibition can be relieved by adding lactose or isopropyl-β-D-thiogalactopyranoside (IPTG). lac repressor encoded by lacI
    239..257     +  promoter       SP6 promoter: promoter for bacteriophage SP6 RNA polymerase
    363..1160    -  CDS            mScarlet: mScarlet is a basic (constitutively fluorescent) red fluorescent protein published in 2016, derived from synthetic construct. It has moderate acid sensitivity.
   1242..1260    -  promoter       T7 promoter: promoter for bacteriophage T7 RNA polymerase
   1263..1410    +  CDS            lacZα (fragment): LacZα fragment of β-galactosidase; lacZ fragment
   1420..1723    +  CDS            ccdB (fragment): CcdB, a bacterial toxin that poisons DNA gyrase; ccdB; Plasmids containing the ccdB gene cannot be propagated in standard E. coli strains.
   1771..2040    +  CDS            tnpA (fragment): TN5P_ECOLX - Also known as tnp. Experimental evidence at protein level: Swiss-Prot protein existence level 1. Mediates transposition of transposon Tn5 by a 'cut and paste' mechanism. First, the monomeric transposase binds the 19 bp inverted DNA repeats flanking the transposon. Then, dimerization of the DNA- bound transposase creates a synaptic DNA complex. After nicking of the first DNA strand, excision of the transposon proceeds through a series of intermediates. The transposase then mediates the insertion of the transposon at a new site by strand transfer. The activity of the wild- type tran
   2072..2866    +  CDS            NeoR/KanR: aminoglycoside phosphotransferase from Tn5; aph(3')-II (or nptII); confers resistance to neomycin, kanamycin, and G418 (Geneticin®)
   2887..2937    -  misc_feature   bom (fragment): basis of mobility region from pBR322
   2964..3052    +  promoter       AmpR promoter (fragment): bla
   3072..3446    +  CDS            BleoR: antibiotic-binding protein; Sh ble from Streptoalloteichus hindustanus; confers resistance to bleomycin, phleomycin, and Zeocin™
   3584..4172    +  rep_origin     ori: high-copy-number ColE1/pMB1/pBR322/pUC origin of replication
>Addgene plasmid #139034 | pSM10 | addgene full sequence | sequence record 275295 | Addgene NGS Result
AGCGCCCAATACGCAAACCGCCTCTCCCCGCGCGTTGGCCGATTCATTAATGCAGCTGGCACGACAGGTT
TCCCGACTGGAAAGCGGGCAGTGAGCGCAACGCAATTAATGTGAGTTAGCTCACTCATTAGGCACCCCAG
GCTTTACACTTTATGCTTCCGGCTCGTATGTTGTGTGGAATTGTGAGCGGATAACAATTTCACACAGGAA
ACAGCTATGACCATGATTACGCCAAGCTATTTAGGTGACACTATAGAATACTCAAGCTATGCATCAAGCT
TGGTACCGAGCTCGGATCCACTAGTAACGGCCGCCAGTGTGCTGGAATTCGCCCTTGCAGCTCTTCGACC
ACCTCCACCTCCCTTGTACAGCTCGTCCATTCCTCCGGTGGAGTGGCGTCCCTCGGAACGTTCGTATTGC
TCCACGACGGTGTAGTCCTCGTTGTGGGAGGTGATGTCGAGCTTGCGGTCGACGTTGTAGGCTCCTGGCA
TCTGGACTGGCTTCTTGGCCTTGTAGGTGGTCTTGAAGTCCGCCAGGTAACGTCCTCCGTCCTTCAGACG
GAGGGCCATCTTAATGTCTCCCTGAAAATTTAAATATGTATGGTTAGTTAGTACCGAACTGTTTAAACTT
ACCTTGAGCACTCCGTCCTCTGGGTACAAACGCTCGGTGGAGGCTTCCCATCCCATGGTCTTCTTCTGCA
TGACTGGGCCGTCAGGTGGGAAGTTGGTTCCACGGAGCTTCACCTTGTAGATGAGGGTTCCGTCCTCCAG
GGAGGTGTCTTGGGTGACGGTCACGGCTCCTCCGTCCTCGAAGTTCATCACGCGCTCCCACTTGAATCCC
TCGGGGAAGGATTGCTTGTAGTAGTCGGGGATGTCGGCTGGGTGCTTGGTGAAGGCACGGGAGCCGTACA
TGAATTGTGGGGAGAGGATGTCCCAGGAGAATGGCAGTGGTCCACCCTGAAAATTTAAATAATCAGGGTT
AGTTAGTATATATATGTTTAAACTTACCTTGGTCACCTTGAGCTTGGCGGTCTGGGTTCCCTCGTATGGG
CGTCCCTCTCCCTCGCCCTCGATCTCGAACTCGTGTCCGTTCATGGATCCCTCCATGTGCACCTTGAAAC
GCATGAACTCCTTGATGACTGCCTCGCCCTTGGAGACCATCGAAGAGCTGCAAGGGCGAATTCTGCAGAT
ATCCATCACACTGGCGGCCGCTCGAGCATGCATCTAGAGGGCCCAATTCGCCCTATAGTGAGTCGTATTA
CAATTCACTGGCCGTCGTTTTACAACGTCGTGACTGGGAAAACCCTGGCGTTACCCAACTTAATCGCCTT
GCAGCACATCCCCCTTTCGCCAGCTGGCGTAATAGCGAAGAGGCCCGCACCGATCGCCCTTCCCAACAGT
TGCGCAGCCTATACGTACGGCAGTTTAAGGTTTACACCTATAAAAGAGAGAGCCGTTATCGTCTGTTTGT
GGATGTACAGAGTGATATTATTGACACGCCGGGGCGACGGATGGTGATCCCCCTGGCCAGTGCACGTCTG
CTGTCAGATAAAGTCTCCCGTGAACTTTACCCGGTGGTGCATATCGGGGATGAAAGCTGGCGCATGATGA
CCACCGATATGGCCAGTGTGCCGGTCTCCGTTATCGGGGAAGAAGTGGCTGATCTCAGCCACCGCGAAAA
TGACATCAAAAACGCCATTAACCTGATGTTCTGGGGAATATAAATGTCAGGCATGAGATTATCAAAAAGG
ATCTTCACCTAGATCCTTTTCACGTAGAAAGCCAGTCCGCAGAAACGGTGCTGACCCCGGATGAATGTCA
GCTACTGGGCTATCTGGACAAGGGAAAACGCAAGCGCAAAGAGAAAGCAGGTAGCTTGCAGTGGGCTTAC
ATGGCGATAGCTAGACTGGGCGGTTTTATGGACAGCAAGCGAACCGGAATTGCCAGCTGGGGCGCCCTCT
GGTAAGGTTGGGAAGCCCTGCAAAGTAAACTGGATGGCTTTCTTGCCGCCAAGGATCTGATGGCGCAGGG
GATCAAGCTCTGATCAAGAGACAGGATGAGGATCGTTTCGCATGATTGAACAAGATGGATTGCACGCAGG
TTCTCCGGCCGCTTGGGTGGAGAGGCTATTCGGCTATGACTGGGCACAACAGACAATCGGCTGCTCTGAT
GCCGCCGTGTTCCGGCTGTCAGCGCAGGGGCGCCCGGTTCTTTTTGTCAAGACCGACCTGTCCGGTGCCC
TGAATGAACTGCAAGACGAGGCAGCGCGGCTATCGTGGCTGGCCACGACGGGCGTTCCTTGCGCAGCTGT
GCTCGACGTTGTCACTGAAGCGGGAAGGGACTGGCTGCTATTGGGCGAAGTGCCGGGGCAGGATCTCCTG
TCATCTCACCTTGCTCCTGCCGAGAAAGTATCCATCATGGCTGATGCAATGCGGCGGCTGCATACGCTTG
ATCCGGCTACCTGCCCATTCGACCACCAAGCGAAACATCGCATCGAGCGAGCACGTACTCGGATGGAAGC
CGGTCTTGTCGATCAGGATGATCTGGACGAAGAGCATCAGGGGCTCGCGCCAGCCGAACTGTTCGCCAGG
CTCAAGGCGAGCATGCCCGACGGCGAGGATCTCGTCGTGACCCATGGCGATGCCTGCTTGCCGAATATCA
TGGTGGAAAATGGCCGCTTTTCTGGATTCATCGACTGTGGCCGGCTGGGTGTGGCGGACCGCTATCAGGA
CATAGCGTTGGCTACCCGTGATATTGCTGAAGAGCTTGGCGGCGAATGGGCTGACCGCTTCCTCGTGCTT
TACGGTATCGCCGCTCCCGATTCGCAGCGCATCGCCTTCTATCGCCTTCTTGACGAGTTCTTCTGAATTA
TTAACGCTTACAATTTCCTGATGCGGTATTTTCTCCTTACGCATCTGTGCGGTATTTCACACCGCATCAG
GTGGCACTTTTCGGGGAAATGTGCGCGGAACCCCTATTTGTTTATTTTTCTAAATACATTCAAATATGTA
TCCGCTCATGAGACAATAACCCTGATAAATGCTTCAATAATAGCACGTGAGGAGGGCCACCATGGCCAAG
TTGACCAGTGCCGTTCCGGTGCTCACCGCGCGCGACGTCGCCGGAGCGGTCGAGTTCTGGACCGACCGGC
TCGGGTTCTCCCGGGACTTCGTGGAGGACGACTTCGCCGGTGTGGTCCGGGACGACGTGACCCTGTTCAT
CAGCGCGGTCCAGGACCAGGTGGTGCCGGACAACACCCTGGCCTGGGTGTGGGTGCGCGGCCTGGACGAG
CTGTACGCCGAGTGGTCGGAGGTCGTGTCCACGAACTTCCGGGACGCCTCCGGGCCGGCCATGACCGAGA
TCGGCGAGCAGCCGTGGGGGCGGGAGTTCGCCCTGCGCGACCCGGCCGGCAACTGCGTGCACTTCGTGGC
CGAGGAGCAGGACTGACACGTGCTAAAACTTCATTTTTAATTTAAAAGGATCTAGGTGAAGATCCTTTTT
GATAATCTCATGACCAAAATCCCTTAACGTGAGTTTTCGTTCCACTGAGCGTCAGACCCCGTAGAAAAGA
TCAAAGGATCTTCTTGAGATCCTTTTTTTCTGCGCGTAATCTGCTGCTTGCAAACAAAAAAACCACCGCT
ACCAGCGGTGGTTTGTTTGCCGGATCAAGAGCTACCAACTCTTTTTCCGAAGGTAACTGGCTTCAGCAGA
GCGCAGATACCAAATACTGTTCTTCTAGTGTAGCCGTAGTTAGGCCACCACTTCAAGAACTCTGTAGCAC
CGCCTACATACCTCGCTCTGCTAATCCTGTTACCAGTGGCTGCTGCCAGTGGCGATAAGTCGTGTCTTAC
CGGGTTGGACTCAAGACGATAGTTACCGGATAAGGCGCAGCGGTCGGGCTGAACGGGGGGTTCGTGCACA
CAGCCCAGCTTGGAGCGAACGACCTACACCGAACTGAGATACCTACAGCGTGAGCTATGAGAAAGCGCCA
CGCTTCCCGAAGGGAGAAAGGCGGACAGGTATCCGGTAAGCGGCAGGGTCGGAACAGGAGAGCGCACGAG
GGAGCTTCCAGGGGGAAACGCCTGGTATCTTTATAGTCCTGTCGGGTTTCGCCACCTCTGACTTGAGCGT
CGATTTTTGTGATGCTCGTCAGGGGGGCGGAGCCTATGGAAAAACGCCAGCAACGCGGCCTTTTTACGGT
TCCTGGCCTTTTGCTGGCCTTTTGCTCACATGTTCTTTCCTGCGTTATCCCCTGATTCTGTGGATAACCG
TATTACCGCCTTTGAGTGAGCTGATACCGCTCGCCGCAGCCGAACGACCGAGCGCAGCGAGTCAGTGAGC
GAGGAAGCGGAAG
